>Addgene plasmid #183338 | CROP_C9_Puro_AAVS1B | addgene full sequence | sequence record 362907 | Addgene NGS Result
TGTCCGCCTTTCTCCCTTCGGGAAGCGTGGCGCTTTCTCATAGCTCACGCTGTAGGTATCTCAGTTCGGT
GTAGGTCGTTCGCTCCAAGCTGGGCTGTGTGCACGAACCCCCCGTTCAGCCCGACCGCTGCGCCTTATCC
GGTAACTATCGTCTTGAGTCCAACCCGGTAAGACACGACTTATCGCCACTGGCAGCAGCCACTGGTAACA
GGATTAGCAGAGCGAGGTATGTAGGCGGTGCTACAGAGTTCTTGAAGTGGTGGCCTAACTACGGCTACAC
TAGAAGAACAGTATTTGGTATCTGCGCTCTGCTGAAGCCAGTTACCTTCGGAAAAAGAGTTGGTAGCTCT
TGATCCGGCAAACAAACCACCGCTGGTAGCGGTGGTTTTTTTGTTTGCAAGCAGCAGATTACGCGCAGAA
AAAAAGGATCTCAAGAAGATCCTTTGATCTTTTCTACGGGGTCTGACGCTCAGTGGAACGAAAACTCACG
TTAAGGGATTTTGGTCATGAGATTATCAAAAAGGATCTTCACCTAGATCCTTTTAAATTAAAAATGAAGT
TTTAAATCAATCTAAAGTATATATGAGTAAACTTGGTCTGACAGTTACCAATGCTTAATCAGTGAGGCAC
CTATCTCAGCGATCTGTCTATTTCGTTCATCCATAGTTGCCTGACTCCCCGTCGTGTAGATAACTACGAT
ACGGGAGGGCTTACCATCTGGCCCCAGTGCTGCAATGATACCGCGAGACCCACGCTCACCGGCTCCAGAT
TTATCAGCAATAAACCAGCCAGCCGGAAGGGCCGAGCGCAGAAGTGGTCCTGCAACTTTATCCGCCTCCA
TCCAGTCTATTAATTGTTGCCGGGAAGCTAGAGTAAGTAGTTCGCCAGTTAATAGTTTGCGCAACGTTGT
TGCCATTGCTACAGGCATCGTGGTGTCACGCTCGTCGTTTGGTATGGCTTCATTCAGCTCCGGTTCCCAA
CGATCAAGGCGAGTTACATGATCCCCCATGTTGTGCAAAAAAGCGGTTAGCTCCTTCGGTCCTCCGATCG
TTGTCAGAAGTAAGTTGGCCGCAGTGTTATCACTCATGGTTATGGCAGCACTGCATAATTCTCTTACTGT
CATGCCATCCGTAAGATGCTTTTCTGTGACTGGTGAGTACTCAACCAAGTCATTCTGAGAATAGTGTATG
CGGCGACCGAGTTGCTCTTGCCCGGCGTCAATACGGGATAATACCGCGCCACATAGCAGAACTTTAAAAG
TGCTCATCATTGGAAAACGTTCTTCGGGGCGAAAACTCTCAAGGATCTTACCGCTGTTGAGATCCAGTTC
GATGTAACCCACTCGTGCACCCAACTGATCTTCAGCATCTTTTACTTTCACCAGCGTTTCTGGGTGAGCA
AAAACAGGAAGGCAAAATGCCGCAAAAAAGGGAATAAGGGCGACACGGAAATGTTGAATACTCATACTCT
TCCTTTTTCAATATTATTGAAGCATTTATCAGGGTTATTGTCTCATGAGCGGATACATATTTGAATGTAT
TTAGAAAAATAAACAAATAGGGGTTCCGCGCACATTTCCCCGAAAAGTGCCACCTGACGTCGACGGATCG
GGAGATCTCCCGATCCCCTATGGTGCACTCTCAGTACAATCTGCTCTGATGCCGCATAGTTAAGCCAGTA
TCTGCTCCCTGCTTGTGTGTTGGAGGTCGCTGAGTAGTGCGCGAGCAAAATTTAAGCTACAACAAGGCAA
GGCTTGACCGACAATTGCATGAAGAATCTGCTTAGGGTTAGGCGTTTTGCGCTGCTTCGCGATGTACGGG
CCAGATATACGCGTTGACATTGATTATTGACTAGTTATTAATAGTAATCAATTACGGGGTCATTAGTTCA
TAGCCCATATATGGAGTTCCGCGTTACATAACTTACGGTAAATGGCCCGCCTGGCTGACCGCCCAACGAC
CCCCGCCCATTGACGTCAATAATGACGTATGTTCCCATAGTAACGCCAATAGGGACTTTCCATTGACGTC
AATGGGTGGAGTATTTACGGTAAACTGCCCACTTGGCAGTACATCAAGTGTATCATATGCCAAGTACGCC
CCCTATTGACGTCAATGACGGTAAATGGCCCGCCTGGCATTATGCCCAGTACATGACCTTATGGGACTTT
CCTACTTGGCAGTACATCTACGTATTAGTCATCGCTATTACCATGGTGATGCGGTTTTGGCAGTACATCA
ATGGGCGTGGATAGCGGTTTGACTCACGGGGATTTCCAAGTCTCCACCCCATTGACGTCAATGGGAGTTT
GTTTTGGCACCAAAATCAACGGGACTTTCCAAAATGTCGTAACAACTCCGCCCCATTGACGCAAATGGGC
GGTAGGCGTGTACGGTGGGAGGTCTATATAAGCAGCGCGTTTTGCCTGTACTGGGTCTCTCTGGTTAGAC
CAGATCTGAGCCTGGGAGCTCTCTGGCTAACTAGGGAACCCACTGCTTAAGCCTCAATAAAGCTTGCCTT
GAGTGCTTCAAGTAGTGTGTGCCCGTCTGTTGTGTGACTCTGGTAACTAGAGATCCCTCAGACCCTTTTA
GTCAGTGTGGAAAATCTCTAGCAGTGGCGCCCGAACAGGGACTTGAAAGCGAAAGGGAAACCAGAGGAGC
TCTCTCGACGCAGGACTCGGCTTGCTGAAGCGCGCACGGCAAGAGGCGAGGGGCGGCGACTGGTGAGTAC
GCCAAAAATTTTGACTAGCGGAGGCTAGAAGGAGAGAGATGGGTGCGAGAGCGTCAGTATTAAGCGGGGG
AGAATTAGATCGCGATGGGAAAAAATTCGGTTAAGGCCAGGGGGAAAGAAAAAATATAAATTAAAACATA
TAGTATGGGCAAGCAGGGAGCTAGAACGATTCGCAGTTAATCCTGGCCTGTTAGAAACATCAGAAGGCTG
TAGACAAATACTGGGACAGCTACAACCATCCCTTCAGACAGGATCAGAAGAACTTAGATCATTATATAAT
ACAGTAGCAACCCTCTATTGTGTGCATCAAAGGATAGAGATAAAAGACACCAAGGAAGCTTTAGACAAGA
TAGAGGAAGAGCAAAACAAAAGTAAGACCACCGCACAGCAAGCGGCCGCTGATCTTCAGACCTGGAGGAG
GAGATATGAGGGACAATTGGAGAAGTGAATTATATAAATATAAAGTAGTAAAAATTGAACCATTAGGAGT
AGCACCCACCAAGGCAAAGAGAAGAGTGGTGCAGAGAGAAAAAAGAGCAGTGGGAATAGGAGCTTTGTTC
CTTGGGTTCTTGGGAGCAGCAGGAAGCACTATGGGCGCAGCGTCAATGACGCTGACGGTACAGGCCAGAC
AATTATTGTCTGGTATAGTGCAGCAGCAGAACAATTTGCTGAGGGCTATTGAGGCGCAACAGCATCTGTT
GCAACTCACAGTCTGGGGCATCAAGCAGCTCCAGGCAAGAATCCTGGCTGTGGAAAGATACCTAAAGGAT
CAACAGCTCCTGGGGATTTGGGGTTGCTCTGGAAAACTCATTTGCACCACTGCTGTGCCTTGGAATGCTA
GTTGGAGTAATAAATCTCTGGAACAGATTTGGAATCACACGACCTGGATGGAGTGGGACAGAGAAATTAA
CAATTACACAAGCTTAATACACTCCTTAATTGAAGAATCGCAAAACCAGCAAGAAAAGAATGAACAAGAA
TTATTGGAATTAGATAAATGGGCAAGTTTGTGGAATTGGTTTAACATAACAAATTGGCTGTGGTATATAA
AATTATTCATAATGATAGTAGGAGGCTTGGTAGGTTTAAGAATAGTTTTTGCTGTACTTTCTATAGTGAA
TAGAGTTAGGCAGGGATATTCACCATTATCGTTTCAGACCCACCTCCCAACCCCGAGGGGACCCGACAGG
CCCGAAGGAATAGAAGAAGAAGGTGGAGAGAGAGACAGAGACAGATCCATTCGATTAGTGAACGGATCGG
CACTGCGTGCGCCAATTCTGCAGACAAATGGCAGTATTCATCCACAATTTTAAAAGAAAAGGGGGGATTG
GGGGGTACAGTGCAGGGGAAAGAATAGTAGACATAATAGCAACAGACATACAAACTAAAGAATTACAAAA
ACAAATTACAAAAATTCAAAATTTTCGGGTTTATTACAGGGACAGCAGAGATCCAGTTTGGTTAATTAAG
GTACCGAGGGCCTATTTCCCATGATTCCTTCATATTTGCATATACGATACAAGGCTGTTAGAGAGATAAT
TAGAATTAATTTGACTGTAAACACAAAGATATTAGTACAAAATACGTGACGTAGAAAGTAATAATTTCTT
GGGTAGTTTGCAGTTTTAAAATTATGTTTTAAAATGGACTATCATATGCTTACCGTAACTTGAAAGTATT
TCGATTTCTTGGCTTTATATATCTTGTGGAAAGGACGAAACACCGGGTCCAAACTTAGGGATGTGGTTTT
AGAGCTAGAAATAGCAAGTTAAAATAAGGCTAGTCCGTTATCAACTTGAAAAAGTGGCACCGAGTCGGTG
CTTTTTTGAATTCGCTAGCTAGGTCTTGAAAGGAGTGGGAATTGGCTCCGGTGCCCGTCAGTGGGCAGAG
CGCACATCGCCCACAGTCCCCGAGAAGTTGGGGGGAGGGGTCGGCAATTGATCCGGTGCCTAGAGAAGGT
GGCGCGGGGTAAACTGGGAAAGTGATGTCGTGTACTGGCTCCGCCTTTTTCCCGAGGGTGGGGGAGAACC
GTATATAAGTGCAGTAGTCGCCGTGAACGTTCTTTTTCGCAACGGGTTTGCCGCCAGAACACAGGACCGG
TTCTAGAGCGCTGCCACCATGGACAAGAAGTACAGCATCGGCCTGGACATCGGCACCAACTCTGTGGGCT
GGGCCGTGATCACCGACGAGTACAAGGTGCCCAGCAAGAAATTCAAGGTGCTGGGCAACACCGACCGGCA
CAGCATCAAGAAGAACCTGATCGGAGCCCTGCTGTTCGACAGCGGCGAAACAGCCGAGGCCACCCGGCTG
AAGAGAACCGCCAGAAGAAGATACACCAGACGGAAGAACCGGATCTGCTATCTGCAAGAGATCTTCAGCA
ACGAGATGGCCAAGGTGGACGACAGCTTCTTCCACAGACTGGAAGAGTCCTTCCTGGTGGAAGAGGATAA
GAAGCACGAGCGGCACCCCATCTTCGGCAACATCGTGGACGAGGTGGCCTACCACGAGAAGTACCCCACC
ATCTACCACCTGAGAAAGAAACTGGTGGACAGCACCGACAAGGCCGACCTGCGGCTGATCTATCTGGCCC
TGGCCCACATGATCAAGTTCCGGGGCCACTTCCTGATCGAGGGCGACCTGAACCCCGACAACAGCGACGT
GGACAAGCTGTTCATCCAGCTGGTGCAGACCTACAACCAGCTGTTCGAGGAAAACCCCATCAACGCCAGC
GGCGTGGACGCCAAGGCCATCCTGTCTGCCAGACTGAGCAAGAGCAGACGGCTGGAAAATCTGATCGCCC
AGCTGCCCGGCGAGAAGAAGAATGGCCTGTTCGGAAACCTGATTGCCCTGAGCCTGGGCCTGACCCCCAA
CTTCAAGAGCAACTTCGACCTGGCCGAGGATGCCAAACTGCAGCTGAGCAAGGACACCTACGACGACGAC
CTGGACAACCTGCTGGCCCAGATCGGCGACCAGTACGCCGACCTGTTTCTGGCCGCCAAGAACCTGTCCG
ACGCCATCCTGCTGAGCGACATCCTGAGAGTGAACACCGAGATCACCAAGGCCCCCCTGAGCGCCTCTAT
GATCAAGAGATACGACGAGCACCACCAGGACCTGACCCTGCTGAAAGCTCTCGTGCGGCAGCAGCTGCCT
GAGAAGTACAAAGAGATTTTCTTCGACCAGAGCAAGAACGGCTACGCCGGCTACATTGACGGCGGAGCCA
GCCAGGAAGAGTTCTACAAGTTCATCAAGCCCATCCTGGAAAAGATGGACGGCACCGAGGAACTGCTCGT
GAAGCTGAACAGAGAGGACCTGCTGCGGAAGCAGCGGACCTTCGACAACGGCAGCATCCCCCACCAGATC
CACCTGGGAGAGCTGCACGCCATTCTGCGGCGGCAGGAAGATTTTTACCCATTCCTGAAGGACAACCGGG
AAAAGATCGAGAAGATCCTGACCTTCCGCATCCCCTACTACGTGGGCCCTCTGGCCAGGGGAAACAGCAG
ATTCGCCTGGATGACCAGAAAGAGCGAGGAAACCATCACCCCCTGGAACTTCGAGGAAGTGGTGGACAAG
GGCGCTTCCGCCCAGAGCTTCATCGAGCGGATGACCAACTTCGATAAGAACCTGCCCAACGAGAAGGTGC
TGCCCAAGCACAGCCTGCTGTACGAGTACTTCACCGTGTATAACGAGCTGACCAAAGTGAAATACGTGAC
CGAGGGAATGAGAAAGCCCGCCTTCCTGAGCGGCGAGCAGAAAAAGGCCATCGTGGACCTGCTGTTCAAG
ACCAACCGGAAAGTGACCGTGAAGCAGCTGAAAGAGGACTACTTCAAGAAAATCGAGTGCTTCGACTCCG
TGGAAATCTCCGGCGTGGAAGATCGGTTCAACGCCTCCCTGGGCACATACCACGATCTGCTGAAAATTAT
CAAGGACAAGGACTTCCTGGACAATGAGGAAAACGAGGACATTCTGGAAGATATCGTGCTGACCCTGACA
CTGTTTGAGGACAGAGAGATGATCGAGGAACGGCTGAAAACCTATGCCCACCTGTTCGACGACAAAGTGA
TGAAGCAGCTGAAGCGGCGGAGATACACCGGCTGGGGCAGGCTGAGCCGGAAGCTGATCAACGGCATCCG
GGACAAGCAGTCCGGCAAGACAATCCTGGATTTCCTGAAGTCCGACGGCTTCGCCAACAGAAACTTCATG
CAGCTGATCCACGACGACAGCCTGACCTTTAAAGAGGACATCCAGAAAGCCCAGGTGTCCGGCCAGGGCG
ATAGCCTGCACGAGCACATTGCCAATCTGGCCGGCAGCCCCGCCATTAAGAAGGGCATCCTGCAGACAGT
GAAGGTGGTGGACGAGCTCGTGAAAGTGATGGGCCGGCACAAGCCCGAGAACATCGTGATCGAAATGGCC
AGAGAGAACCAGACCACCCAGAAGGGACAGAAGAACAGCCGCGAGAGAATGAAGCGGATCGAAGAGGGCA
TCAAAGAGCTGGGCAGCCAGATCCTGAAAGAACACCCCGTGGAAAACACCCAGCTGCAGAACGAGAAGCT
GTACCTGTACTACCTGCAGAATGGGCGGGATATGTACGTGGACCAGGAACTGGACATCAACCGGCTGTCC
GACTACGATGTGGACCATATCGTGCCTCAGAGCTTTCTGAAGGACGACTCCATCGACAACAAGGTGCTGA
CCAGAAGCGACAAGAACCGGGGCAAGAGCGACAACGTGCCCTCCGAAGAGGTCGTGAAGAAGATGAAGAA
CTACTGGCGGCAGCTGCTGAACGCCAAGCTGATTACCCAGAGAAAGTTCGACAATCTGACCAAGGCCGAG
AGAGGCGGCCTGAGCGAACTGGATAAGGCCGGCTTCATCAAGAGACAGCTGGTGGAAACCCGGCAGATCA
CAAAGCACGTGGCACAGATCCTGGACTCCCGGATGAACACTAAGTACGACGAGAATGACAAGCTGATCCG
GGAAGTGAAAGTGATCACCCTGAAGTCCAAGCTGGTGTCCGATTTCCGGAAGGATTTCCAGTTTTACAAA
GTGCGCGAGATCAACAACTACCACCACGCCCACGACGCCTACCTGAACGCCGTCGTGGGAACCGCCCTGA
TCAAAAAGTACCCTAAGCTGGAAAGCGAGTTCGTGTACGGCGACTACAAGGTGTACGACGTGCGGAAGAT
GATCGCCAAGAGCGAGCAGGAAATCGGCAAGGCTACCGCCAAGTACTTCTTCTACAGCAACATCATGAAC
TTTTTCAAGACCGAGATTACCCTGGCCAACGGCGAGATCCGGAAGCGGCCTCTGATCGAGACAAACGGCG
AAACCGGGGAGATCGTGTGGGATAAGGGCCGGGATTTTGCCACCGTGCGGAAAGTGCTGAGCATGCCCCA
AGTGAATATCGTGAAAAAGACCGAGGTGCAGACAGGCGGCTTCAGCAAAGAGTCTATCCTGCCCAAGAGG
AACAGCGATAAGCTGATCGCCAGAAAGAAGGACTGGGACCCTAAGAAGTACGGCGGCTTCGACAGCCCCA
CCGTGGCCTATTCTGTGCTGGTGGTGGCCAAAGTGGAAAAGGGCAAGTCCAAGAAACTGAAGAGTGTGAA
AGAGCTGCTGGGGATCACCATCATGGAAAGAAGCAGCTTCGAGAAGAATCCCATCGACTTTCTGGAAGCC
AAGGGCTACAAAGAAGTGAAAAAGGACCTGATCATCAAGCTGCCTAAGTACTCCCTGTTCGAGCTGGAAA
ACGGCCGGAAGAGAATGCTGGCCTCTGCCGGCGAACTGCAGAAGGGAAACGAACTGGCCCTGCCCTCCAA
ATATGTGAACTTCCTGTACCTGGCCAGCCACTATGAGAAGCTGAAGGGCTCCCCCGAGGATAATGAGCAG
AAACAGCTGTTTGTGGAACAGCACAAGCACTACCTGGACGAGATCATCGAGCAGATCAGCGAGTTCTCCA
AGAGAGTGATCCTGGCCGACGCTAATCTGGACAAAGTGCTGTCCGCCTACAACAAGCACCGGGATAAGCC
CATCAGAGAGCAGGCCGAGAATATCATCCACCTGTTTACCCTGACCAATCTGGGAGCCCCTGCCGCCTTC
AAGTACTTTGACACCACCATCGACCGGAAGAGGTACACCAGCACCAAAGAGGTGCTGGACGCCACCCTGA
TCCACCAGAGCATCACCGGCCTGTACGAGACACGGATCGACCTGTCTCAGCTGGGAGGCGACAAGCGACC
TGCCGCCACAAAGAAGGCTGGACAGGCTAAGAAGAAGAAAGATTACAAAGACGATGACGATAAGGGATCC
GGCGCAACAAACTTCTCTCTGCTGAAACAAGCCGGAGATGTCGAAGAGAATCCTGGACCGACCGAGTACA
AGCCCACGGTGCGCCTCGCCACCCGCGACGACGTCCCCAGGGCCGTACGCACCCTCGCCGCCGCGTTCGC
CGACTACCCCGCCACGCGCCACACCGTCGATCCGGACCGCCACATCGAGCGGGTCACCGAGCTGCAAGAA
CTCTTCCTCACGCGCGTCGGGCTCGACATCGGCAAGGTGTGGGTCGCGGACGACGGCGCCGCGGTGGCGG
TCTGGACCACGCCGGAGAGCGTCGAAGCGGGGGCGGTGTTCGCCGAGATCGGCCCGCGCATGGCCGAGTT
GAGCGGTTCCCGGCTGGCCGCGCAGCAACAGATGGAAGGCCTCCTGGCGCCGCACCGGCCCAAGGAGCCC
GCGTGGTTCCTGGCCACCGTCGGAGTCTCGCCCGACCACCAGGGCAAGGGTCTGGGCAGCGCCGTCGTGC
TCCCCGGAGTGGAGGCGGCCGAGCGCGCCGGGGTGCCCGCCTTCCTGGAGACCTCCGCGCCCCGCAACCT
CCCCTTCTACGAGCGGCTCGGCTTCACCGTCACCGCCGACGTCGAGGTGCCCGAAGGACCGCGCACCTGG
TGCATGACCCGCAAGCCCGGTGCCTGAACGCGTTAAGTCGACAATCAACCTCTGGATTACAAAATTTGTG
AAAGATTGACTGGTATTCTTAACTATGTTGCTCCTTTTACGCTATGTGGATACGCTGCTTTAATGCCTTT
GTATCATGCTATTGCTTCCCGTATGGCTTTCATTTTCTCCTCCTTGTATAAATCCTGGTTGCTGTCTCTT
TATGAGGAGTTGTGGCCCGTTGTCAGGCAACGTGGCGTGGTGTGCACTGTGTTTGCTGACGCAACCCCCA
CTGGTTGGGGCATTGCCACCACCTGTCAGCTCCTTTCCGGGACTTTCGCTTTCCCCCTCCCTATTGCCAC
GGCGGAACTCATCGCCGCCTGCCTTGCCCGCTGCTGGACAGGGGCTCGGCTGTTGGGCACTGACAATTCC
GTGGTGTTGTCGGGGAAATCATCGTCCTTTCCTTGGCTGCTCGCCTGTGTTGCCACCTGGATTCTGCGCG
GGACGTCCTTCTGCTACGTCCCTTCGGCCCTCAATCCAGCGGACCTTCCTTCCCGCGGCCTGCTGCCGGC
TCTGCGGCCTCTTCCGCGTCTTCGCCTTCGCCCTCAGACGAGTCGGATCTCCCTTTGGGCCGCCTCCCCG
CGTCGACTTTAAGACCAATGACTTACAAGGCAGCTGTAGATCTTAGCCACTTTTTAAAAGAAAAGGGGGG
ACTGGAAGGGCTAATTCACTCCCAACGAAGACAAGATCTGCTTTTTGCTTGTACTGGGTCTCTCTGGTTA
GACCAGATCTGAGCCTGGGAGCTCTCTGGCTAACTAGGGAACCCACTGCTTAAGCCTCAATAAAGCTTGC
CTTGAGTGCTTCAAGTAGTGTGTGCCCGTCTGTTGTGTGACTCTGGTAACTAGAGATCCCTCAGACCCTT
TTAGTCAGTGTGGAAAATCTCTAGCAGGGCCCGTTTAAACCCGCTGATCAGCCTCGACTGTGCCTTCTAG
TTGCCAGCCATCTGTTGTTTGCCCCTCCCCCGTGCCTTCCTTGACCCTGGAAGGTGCCACTCCCACTGTC
CTTTCCTAATAAAATGAGGAAATTGCATCGCATTGTCTGAGTAGGTGTCATTCTATTCTGGGGGGTGGGG
TGGGGCAGGACAGCAAGGGGGAGGATTGGGAAGACAATAGCAGGCATGCTGGGGATGCGGTGGGCTCTAT
GGCTTCTGAGGCGGAAAGAACCAGCTGGGGCTCTAGGGGGTATCCCC
[124 nt withheld, positions 10898-11021]
C
[91 nt withheld, positions 11023-11113]
A
[49 nt withheld, positions 11115-11163]
CCTTTGACGTTGGAGTCCACGTTCTTT
[37 nt withheld, positions 11191-11227]
ACCCTATCTCGGTCTATTCTTTTGATTTATAAGGGATTTTGCCGATTTCGGCCTATTGGTTAAAAAATGA
GCTGATTTAACAAAAATTTAACGCGAATTAATTCTGTGGAATGTGTGTCAGTTAGGGTGTGGAAAGTCCC
CAGGCTCCCCAGCAGGCAGAAGTATGCAAAGCATGCATCTCAATTAGTCAGCAACCAGGTGTGGAAAGTC
CCCAGGCTCCCCAGCAGGCAGAAGTATGCAAAGCATGCATCTCAATTAGTCAGCAACCATAGTCCCGCCC
CTAACTCCGCCCATCCCGCCCCTAACTCCGCCCAGTTCCGCCCATTCTCCGCCCCATGGCTGACTAATTT
TTTTTATTTATGCAGAGGCCGAGGCCGCCTCTGCCTCTGAGCTATTCCAGAAGTAGTGAGGAGGCTTTTT
TGGAGGCCTAGGCTTTTGCAAAAAGCTCCCGGGAGCTTGTATATCCATTTTCGGATCTGATCAGCACGTG
TTGACAATTAATCATCGGCATAGTATATCGGCATAGTATAATACGACAAGGTGAGGAACTAAACCATGGC
CAAGTTGACCAGTGCCGTTCCGGTGCTCACCGCGCGCGACGTCGCCGGAGCGGTCGAGTTCTGGACCGAC
CGGCTCGGGTTCTCCCGGGACTTCGTGGAGGACGACTTCGCCGGTGTGGTCCGGGACGACGTGACCCTGT
TCATCAGCGCGGTCCAGGACCAGGTGGTGCCGGACAACACCCTGGCCTGGGTGTGGGTGCGCGGCCTGGA
CGAGCTGTACGCCGAGTGGTCGGAGGTCGTGTCCACGAACTTCCGGGACGCCTCCGGGCCGGCCATGACC
GAGATCGGCGAGCAGCCGTGGGGGCGGGAGTTCGCCCTGCGCGACCCGGCCGGCAACTGCGTGCACTTCG
TGGCCGAGGAGCAGGACTGACACGTGCTACGAGATTTCGATTCCACCGCCGCCTTCTATGAAAGGTTGGG
CTTCGGAATCGTTTTCCGGGACGCCGGCTGGATGATCCTCCAGCGCGGGGATCTCATGCTGGAGTTCTTC
GCCCACCCCAACTTGTTTATTGCAGCTTATAATGGTTACAAATAAAGCAATAGCATCACAAATTTCACAA
ATAAAGCATTTTTTTCACTGCATTCTAGTTGTGGTTTGTCCAAACTCATCAATGTATCTTATCATGTCTG
TATACCGTCGACCTCTAGCTAGAGCTTGGCGTAATCATGGTCATAGCTGTTTCCTGTGTGAAATTGTTAT
CCGCTCACAATTCCACACAACATACGAGCCGGAAGCATAAAGTGTAAAGCCTGGGGTGCCTAATGAGTGA
GCTAACTCACATTAATTGCGTTGCGCTCACTGCCCGCTTTCCAGTCGGGAAACCTGTCGTGCCAGCTGCA
TTAATGAATCGGCCAACGCGCGGGGAGAGGCGGTTTGCGTATTGGGCGCTCTTCCGCTTCCTCGCTCACT
GACTCGCTGCGCTCGGTCGTTCGGCTGCGGCGAGCGGTATCAGCTCACTCAAAGGCGGTAATACGGTTAT
CCACAGAATCAGGGGATAACGCAGGAAAGAACATGTGAGCAAAAGGCCAGCAAAAGGCCAGGAACCGTAA
AAAGGCCGCGTTGCTGGCGTTTTTCCATAGGCTCCGCCCCCCTGACGAGCATCACAAAAATCGACGCTCA
AGTCAGAGGTGGCGAAACCCGACAGGACTATAAAGATACCAGGCGTTTCCCCCTGGAAGCTCCCTCGTGC
GCTCTCCTGTTCCGACCCTGCCGCTTACCGGATACC
Features (pLannotate 1.2.2; 33 found; start..end, strand, type, name):
    605..1465    -  CDS            AmpR: β-lactamase; bla; confers resistance to ampicillin, carbenicillin, and related antibiotics
   1466..1570    -  promoter       AmpR promoter: bla
   1629..1681    -  misc_feature   bom (fragment): basis of mobility region from pBR322
   1836..2215    +  enhancer       CMV enhancer: human cytomegalovirus immediate early enhancer
   2216..2415    +  promoter       CMV promoter: human cytomegalovirus (CMV) immediate early promoter
   2433..2613    +  LTR            5' LTR (truncated): truncated 5' long terminal repeat (LTR) from HIV-1
   2660..2785    +  misc_feature   HIV-1 Ψ: packaging signal of human immunodeficiency virus type 1
   2769..3132    +  CDS            HIV-1 gag (fragment): gag protein from human immunodeficiency virus 1; gag
   3278..3511    +  misc_feature   RRE: The Rev response element (RRE) of HIV-1 allows for Rev-dependent mRNA export from the nucleus to the cytoplasm.
   3888..3988    +  CDS            Rev (fragment): human immunodeficiency virus 1 (HIV-1) Rev protein; rev; enhances nuclear export of unspliced and incompletely spliced viral mRNAs
   4038..4155    +  misc_feature   cPPT/CTS: central polypurine tract and central termination sequence of HIV-1
   4206..4446    +  promoter       U6 promoter: RNA polymerase III promoter for human U6 snRNA
   4476..4551    +  misc_RNA       gRNA scaffold: guide RNA scaffold for the Streptococcus pyogenes CRISPR/Cas9 system
   4569..4587    +  CDS            small t antigen (fragment): SV40 (simian virus 40) small t antigen
   4613..4824    +  promoter       EF-1α core promoter: core promoter for human elongation factor EF-1α
   4849..8952    +  CDS            Cas9: Cas9 (Csn1) endonuclease from the Streptococcus pyogenes Type II CRISPR/Cas system generates RNA-guided double strand breaks in DNA
   9090..9687    +  CDS            PuroR (fragment): puromycin N-acetyltransferase; pac from Streptomyces; confers resistance to puromycin
   9703..10291   +  misc_feature   WPRE: woodchuck hepatitis virus posttranscriptional regulatory element
  10342..10361   +  misc_feature   cPPT/CTS (fragment): central polypurine tract and central termination sequence of HIV-1
  10363..10596   +  LTR            3' LTR (ΔU3): self-inactivating 3' long terminal repeat (LTR) from HIV-1
  10628..10852   +  polyA_signal   bGH poly(A) signal: bovine growth hormone polyadenylation signal
  10856..10877   +  promoter       SV40 promoter (fragment): SV40 enhancer and early promoter
  10898..11326   +  rep_origin     f1 ori (sequence partly withheld): f1 bacteriophage origin of replication; arrow indicates direction of (+) strand synthesis
  11340..11669   +  promoter       SV40 promoter: SV40 enhancer and early promoter
  11717..11764   +  promoter       EM7 promoter: synthetic bacterial promoter&nbsp
  11783..12157   +  CDS            BleoR: antibiotic-binding protein; Sh ble from Streptoalloteichus hindustanus; confers resistance to bleomycin, phleomycin, and Zeocin™
  12167..12292   +  CDS            ble (fragment): BLE_KLEPN - Experimental evidence at protein level: Swiss-Prot protein existence level 1. Binding protein with a strong affinity to the bleomycin family of antibiotics. Binds to CL990; an antimitotic-antibiotic compound. From Klebsiella pneumoniae.
  12287..12408   +  polyA_signal   SV40 poly(A) signal: SV40 polyadenylation signal
  12479..12501   -  protein_bind   lac operator (fragment): The lac repressor binds to the lac operator to inhibit transcription in E. coli. This inhibition can be relieved by adding lactose or isopropyl-β-D-thiogalactopyranoside (IPTG). lac repressor encoded by lacI
  12505..12535   -  promoter       lac promoter: promoter for the E. coli lac operon
  12550..12571   -  protein_bind   CAP binding site: CAP binding activates transcription in the presence of cAMP. E. coli catabolite activator protein
  12584..12676   -  CDS            lacI (fragment): lac repressor; lacI; The lac repressor binds to the lac operator to inhibit transcription in E. coli. This inhibition can be relieved by adding lactose or isopropyl-β-D-thiogalactopyranoside (IPTG).
  12859..434     -  rep_origin     ori (across the origin): high-copy-number ColE1/pMB1/pBR322/pUC origin of replication
