[The description below was written by a language model from this plasmid's Addgene catalogue record and pLannotate feature annotations shown in this document.]
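Description:
CROP_C9_Puro_AAVS1B is a 13 kb third-generation-style, self-inactivating HIV-1 lentiviral transfer plasmid built on the lentiCRISPR v2 backbone. It provides an all-in-one CRISPR knockout system carrying a guide RNA against the AAVS1 locus. In bacteria it replicates from a high-copy ColE1/pUC-type origin and is selected with ampicillin through the bla gene. An f1 origin is also present. Outside the viral region, an SV40/EM7-driven BleoR cassette with an SV40 poly(A) signal is left over from the parental backbone.

The packaged viral genome is transcribed from a CMV enhancer/promoter fused to a truncated 5' LTR. It contains the Ψ packaging signal with a gag fragment, the RRE for Rev-dependent nuclear export, and a cPPT/CTS, and it ends in a ΔU3 3' LTR followed by a bGH poly(A) signal. Within this frame, a human U6 RNA polymerase III promoter drives the AAVS1B spacer, which was inserted by Gibson cloning and is joined to the Streptococcus pyogenes gRNA scaffold. Downstream, an EF-1α core promoter expresses S. pyogenes Cas9, followed by a puromycin N-acetyltransferase coding region and a WPRE that enhances transcript expression. The feature table does not annotate the linker between Cas9 and PuroR, so how the two are co-expressed is not stated in the record.

A single transduction therefore delivers nuclease, guide and a puromycin marker for selecting transduced mammalian cells. The record does not state the specific role of this guide. AAVS1 is widely regarded as a safe-harbour locus, so guides of this kind commonly serve as cutting controls in knockout screens, and the associated publication concerns screening for cancer vulnerabilities in ex vivo cultures.
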