Addgene plasmid #183338: CROP_C9_Puro_AAVS1B
Purpose: All-in-One CRISPRko system with a guide RNA that targets the AAVS1 locus
Depositing lab: Prashant Mali. Depositing organization: University of California, San Diego (UCSD). Publication: Integrated genome and tissue engineering enables screening of cancer vulnerabilities in physiologically relevant perfusable ex vivo cultures. Hu M, Lei XY, Larson JD, McAlonis M, Ford K, McDonald D, Mach K, Rusert JM, Wechsler-Reya RJ, Mali P. Biomaterials. 2022 Jan;280:121276. doi: 10.1016/j.biomaterials.2021.121276. Epub 2021 Dec 2. PubMed 34890975.
Backbone
  Vector backbone: lentiCRISPR v2
  Vector type: Lentiviral
Growth in bacteria
  Bacterial resistance: Ampicillin, 100 μg/mL
  Growth temperature: 37°C
  Growth strain: NEB Stable
  Copy number: High Copy
Gene/Insert
  Gene/Insert name: AAVS1B
  gRNA/shRNA sequence: GGTCCAAACTTAGGGATGTG
  Species: Synthetic
  Cloning method: Gibson Cloning
  Sequencing primers: 5′ --
Terms and licenses: Academic/Nonprofit Terms; Industry Terms: Not Available to Industry
How to cite: CROP_C9_Puro_AAVS1B was a gift from Prashant Mali (Addgene plasmid # 183338 ; http://n2t.net/addgene:183338 ; RRID:Addgene_183338)
